Addgene plasmid #227455: pk335-CARGO-4mer-PrPro
Purpose: 4-mer gRNA array targeting Sp dCas9/Cas9 to the Prdm8-Fgf5 locus
Depositing lab: Joanna Wysocka. Depositing organization: Stanford University. Publication: Long-range regulation of transcription scales with genomic distance in a gene-specific manner. Jensen CL, Chen LF, Swigut T, Crocker OJ, Yao D, Bassik MC, Ferrell JE Jr, Boettiger AN, Wysocka J. Mol Cell. 2025 Jan 16;85(2):347-361.e7. doi: 10.1016/j.molcel.2024.10.021. Epub 2024 Dec 2. PubMed 39626660.
Backbone
  Vector backbone: pk335-BFP
  Vector type: CRISPR
  Selectable markers: Neomycin (select with G418) ; TagBFP
Growth in bacteria
  Bacterial resistance: Kanamycin, 50 μg/mL
  Growth temperature: 37°C
  Growth strain: NEB Stable
  Copy number: High Copy
Gene/Insert
  Gene/Insert name: CARGO to Prdm8 promoter Upstream Prdm8 (alt name: CARGOPrPro)
  gRNA/shRNA sequence: TCCTAAGCTCCTTCCCGAAG, GCGGGCAGTCCAGAAAAACC, CCCTTTAACTCTTGCCGGTC, GTGGGCTGTCACGCGTCATT
  Species: M. musculus (mouse), Synthetic
  Cloning method: Other
Terms and licenses: Academic/Nonprofit Terms; Industry Terms: Not Available to Industry
How to cite: pk335-CARGO-4mer-PrPro was a gift from Joanna Wysocka (Addgene plasmid # 227455 ; http://n2t.net/addgene:227455 ; RRID:Addgene_227455)
