[The description below was written by a language model from this plasmid's Addgene catalogue record and pLannotate feature annotations shown in this document.]
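Description:
pk335-CARGO-4mer-PrPro is a 6,973-nt mammalian CRISPR guide-expression plasmid built on the pk335-BFP backbone. It carries a four-guide "CARGO" array that directs Streptococcus pyogenes Cas9 or dCas9 to the mouse Prdm8-Fgf5 locus, specifically the region at or upstream of the Prdm8 promoter. It encodes no Cas9 itself, so the nuclease or dCas9 fusion must be supplied separately. The array appears in the feature table as a tandem series of human U6 (RNA polymerase III) promoters alternating with S. pyogenes guide scaffold (tracrRNA-derived) segments. Each guide therefore has its own promoter and scaffold rather than being processed from a single transcript. The annotation detects five U6 and five scaffold repeats, with a scaffold at the start and a U6 at the end, so the boundary elements appear to be unpaired and the count is consistent with four complete guide units. The short spacers themselves are not annotated.

Downstream of the array, a CMV enhancer, chicken β-actin promoter and hybrid intron drive mammalian codon-optimized TagBFP with a bGH polyadenylation signal, which gives a blue fluorescent marker for identifying or sorting transfected cells. A dual PGK/EM7 promoter arrangement expresses the Tn5 NeoR/KanR gene, so one cassette confers G418 resistance in mammalian cells and kanamycin resistance in bacteria. The plasmid replicates from a high-copy ColE1/pUC origin and also contains an f1 origin. The catalogue lists a recombination-tolerant growth strain, which suits the repetitive array. A φC31 attB site is present and could in principle support integrase-mediated genomic insertion, though the record does not say it is used this way. A single AAV2 ITR and a β-lactamase fragment are probably backbone remnants. The associated study concerns how long-range transcriptional regulation scales with genomic distance.
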