Features (pLannotate 1.2.2; 26 found; start..end, strand, type, name):
      1..589     +  rep_origin     ori: high-copy-number ColE1/pMB1/pBR322/pUC origin of replication
    669..736     +  misc_RNA       tracrRNA (fragment): trans-activating CRISPR RNA for the Streptococcus pyogenes CRISPR/Cas9 system
    768..999     +  promoter       U6 promoter: RNA polymerase III promoter for human U6 snRNA
   1047..1114    +  misc_RNA       tracrRNA (fragment): trans-activating CRISPR RNA for the Streptococcus pyogenes CRISPR/Cas9 system
   1146..1377    +  promoter       U6 promoter: RNA polymerase III promoter for human U6 snRNA
   1425..1492    +  misc_RNA       tracrRNA (fragment): trans-activating CRISPR RNA for the Streptococcus pyogenes CRISPR/Cas9 system
   1524..1755    +  promoter       U6 promoter: RNA polymerase III promoter for human U6 snRNA
   1803..1870    +  misc_RNA       tracrRNA (fragment): trans-activating CRISPR RNA for the Streptococcus pyogenes CRISPR/Cas9 system
   1902..2133    +  promoter       U6 promoter: RNA polymerase III promoter for human U6 snRNA
   2181..2248    +  misc_RNA       tracrRNA (fragment): trans-activating CRISPR RNA for the Streptococcus pyogenes CRISPR/Cas9 system
   2280..2511    +  promoter       U6 promoter: RNA polymerase III promoter for human U6 snRNA
   2540..2825    +  enhancer       CMV enhancer: human cytomegalovirus immediate early enhancer; contains an 18-bp deletion relative to the standard CMV enhancer
   2827..3107    +  promoter       chicken β-actin promoter: No description available
   3108..3335    +  intron         hybrid intron: hybrid between chicken β-actin (CBA) and minute virus of mice (MMV) introns (Gray et al., 2011)
   3353..4054    +  CDS            TagBFP: monomeric blue fluorescent protein mammalian codon-optimized
   4085..4196    +  polyA_signal   bGH poly(A) signal: bovine growth hormone polyadenylation signal
   4296..4365    +  protein_bind   attB: attB site for the φC31 integrase (Groth et al., 2000) phage φC31 integrase
   4368..4508    +  repeat_region  AAV2 ITR: inverted terminal repeat of adeno-associated virus serotype 2 inverted
   4513..4564    -  misc_feature   bom (fragment): basis of mobility region from pBR322
   4583..5038    +  rep_origin     f1 ori (sequence partly withheld): f1 bacteriophage origin of replication; arrow indicates direction of (+) strand synthesis
   5039..5080    -  misc_feature   bom (fragment): basis of mobility region from pBR322
   5081..5567    +  promoter       PGK promoter: mouse phosphoglycerate kinase 1 promoter
   5589..5636    +  promoter       EM7 promoter: synthetic bacterial promoter&nbsp
   5656..6459    +  CDS            NeoR/KanR: aminoglycoside phosphotransferase from Tn5; aph(3')-II (or nptII); confers resistance to neomycin, kanamycin, and G418 (Geneticin®)
   6463..6499    +  polyA_signal   PGK poly(A) signal (fragment): mouse phosphoglycerate kinase 1 polyadenylation signal
   6508..6802    +  CDS            bla(M) (fragment): β-lactamase lacking the signal sequence; bla(M); allows cytosolic expression of β-lactamase
>Addgene plasmid #227455 | pk335-CARGO-4mer-PrPro | addgene full sequence | sequence record 452301 | Addgene NGS Result
TTGAGATCCTTTTTTTCTGCGCGTAATCTGCTGCTTGCAAACAAAAAAACCACCGCTACCAGCGGTGGTT
TGTTTGCCGGATCAAGAGCTACCAACTCTTTTTCCGAAGGTAACTGGCTTCAGCAGAGCGCAGATACCAA
ATACTGTTCTTCTAGTGTAGCCGTAGTTAGGCCACCACTTCAAGAACTCTGTAGCACCGCCTACATACCT
CGCTCTGCTAATCCTGTTACCAGTGGCTGCTGCCAGTGGCGATAAGTCGTGTCTTACCGGGTTGGACTCA
AGACGATAGTTACCGGATAAGGCGCAGCGGTCGGGCTGAACGGGGGGTTCGTGCACACAGCCCAGCTTGG
AGCGAACGACCTACACCGAACTGAGATACCTACAGCGTGAGCTATGAGAAAGCGCCACGCTTCCCGAAGG
GAGAAAGGCGGACAGGTATCCGGTAAGCGGCAGGGTCGGAACAGGAGAGCGCACGAGGGAGCTTCCAGGG
GGAAACGCCTGGTATCTTTATAGTCCTGTCGGGTTTCGCCACCTCTGACTTGAGCGTCGATTTTTGTGAT
GCTCGTCAGGGGGGCGGAGCCTATGGAAAAACGCCAGCAACGCGGCCTTTTTACGGTTCCTGGCCTTTTG
CTGGCCTTTTGCTCACATGTGTTTAAGAGCTATGCTGGAAACAGCATAGCAAGTTTAAATAAGGCTAGTC
CGTTATCAACTTGAAAAAGTGGCACCGAGTCGGTGCTTTTTTTCTCGAGTACTAGGATCCATTAGGCTTT
CCCATGATTCCTTCATATTTGCATATACGATACAAGGCTGTTAGAGAGATAATTGGAATTAATTTGACTG
TAAACACAAAGATATTAGTACAAAATACGTGACGTAGAAAGTAATAATTTCTTGGGTAGTTTGCAGTTTT
AAAATTATGTTTTAAAATGGACTATCATATGCTTACCGTAACTTGAAAGTATTTCGATTTCTTGGCTTTA
TATATCTTGTGGAAAGGACGAAACACCGTCCTAAGCTCCTTCCCGAAGGTTTAAGAGCTATGCTGGAAAC
AGCATAGCAAGTTTAAATAAGGCTAGTCCGTTATCAACTTGAAAAAGTGGCACCGAGTCGGTGCTTTTTT
TCTCGAGTACTAGGATCCATTAGGCTTTCCCATGATTCCTTCATATTTGCATATACGATACAAGGCTGTT
AGAGAGATAATTGGAATTAATTTGACTGTAAACACAAAGATATTAGTACAAAATACGTGACGTAGAAAGT
AATAATTTCTTGGGTAGTTTGCAGTTTTAAAATTATGTTTTAAAATGGACTATCATATGCTTACCGTAAC
TTGAAAGTATTTCGATTTCTTGGCTTTATATATCTTGTGGAAAGGACGAAACACCGGCGGGCAGTCCAGA
AAAACCGTTTAAGAGCTATGCTGGAAACAGCATAGCAAGTTTAAATAAGGCTAGTCCGTTATCAACTTGA
AAAAGTGGCACCGAGTCGGTGCTTTTTTTCTCGAGTACTAGGATCCATTAGGCTTTCCCATGATTCCTTC
ATATTTGCATATACGATACAAGGCTGTTAGAGAGATAATTGGAATTAATTTGACTGTAAACACAAAGATA
TTAGTACAAAATACGTGACGTAGAAAGTAATAATTTCTTGGGTAGTTTGCAGTTTTAAAATTATGTTTTA
AAATGGACTATCATATGCTTACCGTAACTTGAAAGTATTTCGATTTCTTGGCTTTATATATCTTGTGGAA
AGGACGAAACACCGCCCTTTAACTCTTGCCGGTCGTTTAAGAGCTATGCTGGAAACAGCATAGCAAGTTT
AAATAAGGCTAGTCCGTTATCAACTTGAAAAAGTGGCACCGAGTCGGTGCTTTTTTTCTCGAGTACTAGG
ATCCATTAGGCTTTCCCATGATTCCTTCATATTTGCATATACGATACAAGGCTGTTAGAGAGATAATTGG
AATTAATTTGACTGTAAACACAAAGATATTAGTACAAAATACGTGACGTAGAAAGTAATAATTTCTTGGG
TAGTTTGCAGTTTTAAAATTATGTTTTAAAATGGACTATCATATGCTTACCGTAACTTGAAAGTATTTCG
ATTTCTTGGCTTTATATATCTTGTGGAAAGGACGAAACACCGGTGGGCTGTCACGCGTCATTGTTTAAGA
GCTATGCTGGAAACAGCATAGCAAGTTTAAATAAGGCTAGTCCGTTATCAACTTGAAAAAGTGGCACCGA
GTCGGTGCTTTTTTTCTCGAGTACTAGGATCCATTAGGCTTTCCCATGATTCCTTCATATTTGCATATAC
GATACAAGGCTGTTAGAGAGATAATTGGAATTAATTTGACTGTAAACACAAAGATATTAGTACAAAATAC
GTGACGTAGAAAGTAATAATTTCTTGGGTAGTTTGCAGTTTTAAAATTATGTTTTAAAATGGACTATCAT
ATGCTTACCGTAACTTGAAAGTATTTCGATTTCTTGGCTTTATATATCTTGTGGAAAGGACGAAACACCG
TTTTTTTTCTAGAGGTACCCGTTACATAACTTACGGTAAATGGCCCGCCTGGCTGACCGCCCAACGACCC
CCGCCCATTGACGTCAATAGTAACGCCAATAGGGACTTTCCATTGACGTCAATGGGTGGAGTATTTACGG
TAAACTGCCCACTTGGCAGTACATCAAGTGTATCATATGCCAAGTACGCCCCCTATTGACGTCAATGACG
GTAAATGGCCCGCCTGGCATTGTGCCCAGTACATGACCTTATGGGACTTTCCTACTTGGCAGTACATCTA
CGTATTAGTCATCGCTATTACCATGGTCGAGGTGAGCCCCACGTTCTGCTTCACTCTCCCCATCTCCCCC
CCCTCCCCACCCCCAATTTTGTATTTATTTATTTTTTAATTATTTTGTGCAGCGATGGGGGCGGGGGGGG
GGGGGGGGGGGCGCGCGSSAGGGGGGGGGGGGGGGGGSGAGGGGGGGGGSGGGGSGAGGSGGAGAGGTGC
GGCGGCAGCCAATCAGAGCGGCGCGCTCCGAAAGTTTCCTTTTATGGCGAGGCGGCGGCGGCGGCGGCCC
TATAAAAAGCGAAGCGCGCGGCGGGCGGGAGTCGCTGCGCGCTGCCTTCGCCCCGTGCCCCGCTCCGCCG
CCGCCTCGCGCCGCCCGCCCCGGCTCTGACTGACCGCGTTACTCCCACAGGTGAGCGGGCGGGACGGCCC
TTCTCCTCCGGGCTGTAATTAGCTGAGCAAGAGGTAAGGGTTTAAGGGATGGTTGGTTGGTGGGGTATTA
ATGTTTAATTACCTGGAGCACCTGCCTGAAATCACTTTTTTTCAGGTTGGACCGGTGCCACCATGAGCGA
GCTGATTAAGGAGAACATGCACATGAAGCTGTACATGGAGGGCACCGTGGACAACCATCACTTCAAGTGC
ACATCCGAGGGCGAAGGCAAGCCCTACGAGGGCACCCAGACCATGAGAATCAAGGTGGTCGAGGGCGGCC
CTCTCCCCTTCGCCTTCGACATCCTGGCTACTAGCTTCCTCTACGGCAGCAAGACCTTCATCAACCACAC
CCAGGGCATCCCCGACTTCTTCAAGCAGTCCTTCCCTGAGGGCTTCACATGGGAGAGAGTCACCACATAC
GATGACGGGGGCGTGCTGACCGCTACCCAGGACACCAGCCTCCAGGACGGCTGCCTCATCTACAACGTCA
AGATCAGAGGGGTGAACTTCACATCCAACGGCCCTGTGATGCAGAAGAAAACACTCGGCTGGGAGGCCTT
CACCGAGACGCTGTACCCCGCTGACGGCGGCCTGGAAGGCAGAAACGACATGGCCCTGAAGCTCGTGGGC
GGGAGCCATCTGATCGCAAACATCAAGACCACATATAGATCCAAGAAACCCGCTAAGAACCTCAAGATGC
CTGGCGTCTACTATGTGGACTACAGACTGGAAAGAATCAAGGAGGCCAACAACGAAACCTACGTCGAGCA
GCACGAGGTGGCAGTGGCCAGATACTGCGACCTCCCTAGCAAACTGGGGCACAAGCTTAATTAAGAATTC
CTAGAGCTCGCTGATCAGCCTCGACTGTGCCTTCTAGTTGCCAGCCATCTGTTGTTTGCCCCTCCCCCGT
GCCTTCCTTGACCCTGGAAGGTGCCACTCCCACTGTCCTTTCCTAATAAAATGAGGAAATTGCATCGCAT
TGTCTGAGTAGGTGTCATTCTATTCTGGGGGGTGGGGTGGGGCAGGACAGCAAGGGGGAGGATTGGGAAG
AGAATAGCAGGCATGCTGGGGAGCTCTCGAAGCCGCGGTGCGGGTGCCAGGGCGTGCCCTTGGGCTCCCC
GGGCGCGTACTCCACCTCACCCATCGCAGGAACCCCTAGTGATGGAGTTGGCCACTCCCTCTCTGCGCGC
TCGCTCGCTCACTGAGGCCGGGCGACCAAAGGTCGCCCGACGCCCGGGCTTTGCCCGGGCGGCCTCAGTG
AGCGAGCGAGCGCGCAGCTGCCTGCAGGGGCGCCTGATGCGGTATTTTCTCCTTACGCATCTGTGCGGTA
TTTCACACCGCATA
[95 nt withheld, positions 4565-4659]
T
[46 nt withheld, positions 4661-4706]
C
[141 nt withheld, positions 4708-4848]
CCTTTGACGTTGGAGTCCACGTTCTTTAATAGTGGACTCTTGTTCCAAACTGGAACAACACTCAACTCTA
TCTCGGGCTATTCTTTTGATTTATAAGGGATTTTGCCGATTTCGGTCTATTGGTTAAAAAATGAGCTGAT
TTAACAAAAATTTAACGCGAATTTTAACAAAATATTAACGTTTACAATTTTATGGTGCACTCTCAGTACA
ATCTGCTCTGATGCCGCATAGTGCTTTTCCCAAGGCAGTCTGGAGCATGCGCTTTAGCAGCCCCGCTGGG
CACTTGGCGCTACACAAGTGGCCTCTGGCCTCGCACACATTCCACATCCACCGGTAGGCGCCAACCGGCT
CCGTTCTTTGGTGGCCCCTTCGCGCCACCTTCTACTCCTCCCCTAGTCAGGAAGTTCCCCCCCGCCCCGC
AGCTCGCGTCGTGCAGGACGTGACAAATGGAAGTAGCACGTCTCACTAGTCTCGTGCAGATGGACAGCAC
CGCTGAGCAATGGAAGCGGGTAGGCCTTTGGGGCAGCGGCCAATAGCAGCTTTGCTCCTTCGCTTTCTGG
GCTCAGAGGCTGGGAAGGGGTGGGTCCGGGGGCGGGCTCAGGGGCGGGCTCAGGGGCGGGGCGGGCGCCC
GAAGGTCCTCCGGAGGCCCGGCATTCTGCACGCTTCAAAAGCGCACGTCTGCCGCGCTGTTCTCCTCTTC
CTCATCTCCGGGCCTTTCGACCGATCATCAAGCTGCACGTGTTGACAATTAATCATCGGCATAGTATATC
GGCATAGTATAATACGACTCACTATAGGAGGGCCACCATGGGATCGGCCATTGAACAAGATGGATTGCAC
GCAGGTTCTCCGGCCGCTTGGGTGGAGAGGCTATTCGGCTATGACTGGGCACAACAGACAATCGGCTGCT
CTGATGCCGCCGTGTTCCGGCTGTCAGCGCAGGGGCGCCCGGTTCTTTTTGTCAAGACCGACCTGTCCGG
TGCCCTGAATGAACTGCAGGACGAGGCAGCGCGGCTATCGTGGCTGGCCACGACGGGCGTTCCTTGCGCA
GCTGTGCTCGACGTTGTCACTGAAGCGGGAAGGGACTGGCTGCTATTGGGCGAAGTGCCGGGGCAGGATC
TCCTGTCATCTCACCTTGCTCCTGCCGAGAAAGTATCCATCATGGCTGATGCAATGCGGCGGCTGCATAC
GCTTGATCCGGCTACCTGCCCATTCGACCACCAAGCGAAACATCGCATCGAGCGAGCACGTACTCGGATG
GAAGCCGGTCTTGTCGATCAGGATGATCTGGACGAAGAGCATCAGGGGCTCGCGCCAGCCGAACTGTTCG
CCAGGCTCAAGGCGCGCATGCCCGACGGCGAGGATCTCGTCGTGACCCATGGCGATGCCTGCTTGCCGAA
TATCATGGTGGAAAATGGCCGCTTTTCTGGATTCATCGACTGTGGCCGGCTGGGTGTGGCGGACCGCTAT
CAGGACATAGCGTTGGCTACCCGTGATATTGCTGAAGAGCTTGGCGGCGAATGGGCTGACCGCTTCCTCG
TGCTTTACGGTATCGCCGCTCCCGATTCGCAGCGCATCGCCTTCTATCGCCTTCTTGACGAGTTCTTCTG
ATCGAGAAATTGATGATCTATTAAACAATAAAGACGTCCACATGGAAGTGCAAACTATTAACTGGCGAAC
TACTTACTCTAGCTTCCCGGCAACAATTAATAGACTGGATGGAGGCGGATAAAGTTGCAGGACCACTTCT
GCGCTCGGCCCTTCCGGCTGGCTGGTTTATTGCTGATAAATCTGGAGCCGGTGAGCGTGGAAGCCGCGGT
ATCATTGCAGCACTGGGGCCAGATGGTAAGCCCTCCCGTATCGTAGTTATCTACACGACGGGGAGTCAGG
CAACTATGGATGAACGAAATAGACAGATCGCTGAGATAGGTGCCTCACTGATTAAGCATTGGTAACTGTC
AGACCAAGTTTACTCATATATACTTTAGATTGATTTAAAACTTCATTTTTAATTTAAAAGGATCTAGGTG
AAGATCCTTTTTGATAATCTCATGACCAAAATCCCTTAACGTGAGTTTTCGTTCCACTGAGCGTCAGACC
CCGTAGAAAAGATCAAAGGATCTTC
